Addgene plasmid #205073: RPO41 deltaN100
Purpose: RPO41 protein expression
Depositing lab: Smita Patel. Depositing organization: Rutgers, The State University of New Jersey. Publication: The N-terminal domain of the yeast mitochondrial RNA polymerase regulates multiple steps of transcription. Paratkar S, Deshpande AP, Tang GQ, Patel SS. J Biol Chem. 2011 May 6;286(18):16109-20. doi: 10.1074/jbc.M111.228023. Epub 2011 Mar 18. PubMed 21454631.
Backbone
  Vector backbone: pBR322
  Vector type: Bacterial Expression
Growth in bacteria
  Bacterial resistance: Ampicillin, 100 μg/mL
  Growth temperature: 37°C
  Growth strain: DH5alpha
  Copy number: Low Copy
Gene/Insert
  Gene/Insert name: RPO41
  Species: S. cerevisiae (budding yeast)
  Mutation: Lacks N Terminal 100 amino acids
  Entrez Gene: RPO41 (a.k.a. YFL036W)
  Cloning method: Unknown
Terms and licenses: Academic/Nonprofit Terms; Industry Terms: Not Available to Industry
How to cite: RPO41 deltaN100 was a gift from Smita Patel (Addgene plasmid # 205073 ; http://n2t.net/addgene:205073 ; RRID:Addgene_205073)
