[The description below was written by a language model from this plasmid's Addgene catalogue record and pLannotate feature annotations shown in this document.]
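Description:
RPO41 deltaN100 is an 8.5 kb bacterial expression plasmid for producing an N-terminally truncated form of Rpo41, the Saccharomyces cerevisiae mitochondrial DNA-dependent RNA polymerase (YFL036W), in E. coli. The catalogue lists the backbone as pBR322. Consistent with this, the annotated sequence carries a ColE1/pMB1-family origin of replication, short bom and rop remnants, and an ampicillin resistance gene (β-lactamase with its own promoter) for selection. The record describes the plasmid as low copy. An f1 phage origin is also present, which in principle allows single-stranded DNA production.

The insert lacks the first 100 amino acids of Rpo41 and is annotated as a partial RPO41 coding sequence of about 3.8 kb. Upstream of it lie a histidine affinity tag (detected as a partial match to an 8xHis tag) and a TEV protease recognition site, so the protein appears to be made with a cleavable N-terminal His tag for affinity purification. The expression promoter is not clearly identified: the table shows only short promoter-like fragments followed by a lac operator. The plasmid-borne lacI gene under the lacIq promoter supplies repressor, which points to an IPTG-inducible arrangement. Downstream, a 5S rRNA segment and the rrnB T1 and T2 terminators end transcription of the cassette.

The stated purpose is RPO41 protein expression. The associated study examined how the N-terminal domain of the yeast mitochondrial RNA polymerase regulates steps of transcription, so this deletion variant would serve as a source of recombinant enzyme for comparison with the full-length polymerase in biochemical assays.
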