Features (pLannotate 1.2.2; 22 found; start..end, strand, type, name):
    733..784     -  misc_feature   bom (fragment): basis of mobility region from pBR322
    795..1223    -  rep_origin     f1 ori (sequence partly withheld): f1 bacteriophage origin of replication; arrow indicates direction of (+) strand synthesis
   1228..1244    -  CDS            lacZα (fragment): LacZα fragment of β-galactosidase; lacZ fragment
   1245..1296    -  misc_feature   bom (fragment): basis of mobility region from pBR322
   1297..1313    +  misc_feature   bom (fragment): basis of mobility region from pBR322
   1329..1367    -  misc_feature   bom (fragment): basis of mobility region from pBR322
   1469..1509    -  CDS            rop (fragment): Rop protein, which maintains plasmids at low copy number; rop
   1553..1630    +  promoter       lacIq promoter: lacI (mutant); In the lacIq allele, a single base change in the promoter boosts expression of the lacI gene about 10-fold.
   1631..2713    +  CDS            lacI: lac repressor; lacI; The lac repressor binds to the lac operator to inhibit transcription in E. coli. This inhibition can be relieved by adding lactose or isopropyl-β-D-thiogalactopyranoside (IPTG).
   2755..2772    +  promoter       tet promoter (fragment): E. coli promoter for tetracycline efflux protein gene
   2768..2869    -  CDS            yciV (fragment): RNAAM_ECOLI - Also known as trpH From Escherichia coli (strain K12).
   2944..2960    +  promoter       EM7 promoter (fragment): synthetic bacterial promoter&nbsp
   2982..2998    +  protein_bind   lac operator: The lac repressor binds to the lac operator to inhibit transcription in E. coli. This inhibition can be relieved by adding lactose or isopropyl-β-D-thiogalactopyranoside (IPTG). lac repressor encoded by lacI
   3029..3048    +  CDS            8xHis (fragment): 8xHis affinity tag
   3070..3090    +  CDS            TEV site: tobacco etch virus (TEV) protease recognition and cleavage site
   3118..6873    +  CDS            RPO41 (fragment): RPOM_YEAST - Experimental evidence at protein level: Swiss-Prot protein existence level 1. DNA-dependent RNA polymerase catalyzes the transcription of DNA into RNA using the four ribonucleoside triphosphates as substrates. From Saccharomyces cerevisiae (strain ATCC 204508 / S288c) (Baker's yeast).
   7027..7142    +  ncRNA          5S rRNA: Accession: RF00001 - 5S ribosomal RNA
   7146..7232    +  terminator     rrnB T1 terminator: Escherichia coli rrnB; transcription terminator T1 from the E. coli rrnB gene
   7324..7351    +  terminator     rrnB T2 terminator: transcription terminator T2 from the E. coli rrnB gene
   7370..7461    +  promoter       AmpR promoter: bla
   7462..8322    +  CDS            AmpR: β-lactamase; bla; confers resistance to ampicillin, carbenicillin, and related antibiotics
   8493..547     +  rep_origin     ori (across the origin): high-copy-number ColE1/pMB1/pBR322/pUC origin of replication
>Addgene plasmid #205073 | RPO41 deltaN100 | addgene full sequence | sequence record 421636 | Addgene NGS Result
AAAAAAACCACCGCTACCAGCGGTGGTTTGTTTGCCGGATCAAGAGCTACCAACTCTTTTTCCGAAGGTA
ACTGGCTTCAGCAGAGCGCAGATACCAAATACTGTCCTTCTAGTGTAGCCGTAGTTAGGCCACCACTTCA
AGAACTCTGTAGCACCGCCTACATACCTCGCTCTGCTAATCCTGTTACCAGTGGCTGCTGCCAGTGGCGA
TAAGTCGTGTCTTACCGGGTTGGACTCAAGACGATAGTTACCGGATAAGGCGCAGCGGTCGGGCTGAACG
GGGGGTTCGTGCACACAGCCCAGCTTGGAGCGAACGACCTACACCGAACTGAGATACCTACAGCGTGAGC
TATGAGAAAGCGCCACGCTTCCCGAAGGGAGAAAGGCGGACAGGTATCCGGTAAGCGGCAGGGTCGGAAC
AGGAGAGCGCACGAGGGAGCTTCCAGGGGGAAACGCCTGGTATCTTTATAGTCCTGTCGGGTTTCGCCAC
CTCTGACTTGAGCGTCGATTTTTGTGATGCTCGTCAGGGGGGCGGAGCCTATGGAAAAACGCCAGCAACG
CGGCCTTTTTACGGTTCCTGGCCTTTTGCTGGCCTTTTGCTCACATGTTCTTTCCTGCGTTATCCCCTGA
TTCTGTGGATAACCGTATTACCGCCTTTGAGTGAGCTGATACCGCTCGCCGCAGCCGAACGACCGAGCGC
AGCGAGTCAGTGAGCGAGGAAGCGGAAGAGCGCCTGATGCGGTATTTTCTCCTTACGCATCTGTGCGGTA
TTTCACACCGCATAATTTTGTTAAAATTCGCGTTAAATTTTTGTTAAATCAGCTCATTTTTTAACCAATA
GGCCGAAATCGGCAAAATCCCTTATAAATCAAAAGAATAGACCGAGATAGGGT
[37 nt withheld, positions 894-930]
AAAGAACGTGGACTCCAACGTCAAAGG
[49 nt withheld, positions 958-1006]
T
[91 nt withheld, positions 1008-1098]
G
[124 nt withheld, positions 1100-1223]
CCCATTCGCCATTCAGGCTGCTATGGTGCACTCTCAGTACAATCTGCTCTGATGCCGCATAGTTAAGCCA
GTACCAGTCACGTAGCGATATCGCTACGTGACTGGTACACTCCGCTATCGCTACGTGACTGGGTCATGGC
TGCGCCCCGACACCCGCCAACACCCGCTGACGCGCCCTGACGGGCTTGTCTGCTCCCGGCATCCGCTTAC
AGACAAGCTGTGACCGTCTCCGGGAGCTGCATGTGTCAGAGGTTTTCACCGTCATCACCGAAACGCGCGA
GGCAGCAGATCAATTCGCGCGCGAAGGCGAAGCGGCATGCATTTACGTTGACACCATCGAATGGTGCAAA
ACCTTTCGCGGTATGGCATGATAGCGCCCGGAAGAGAGTCAATTCAGGGTGGTGAATGTGAAACCAGTAA
CGTTATACGATGTCGCAGAGTATGCCGGTGTCTCTTATCAGACCGTTTCCCGCGTGGTGAACCAGGCCAG
CCACGTTTCTGCGAAAACGCGGGAAAAAGTGGAAGCGGCGATGGCGGAGCTGAATTACATTCCCAACCGC
GTGGCACAACAACTGGCGGGCAAACAGTCGTTGCTGATTGGCGTTGCCACCTCCAGTCTGGCCCTGCACG
CGCCGTCGCAAATTGTCGCGGCGATTAAATCTCGCGCCGATCAACTGGGTGCCAGCGTGGTGGTGTCGAT
GGTAGAACGAAGCGGCGTCGAAGCCTGTAAAGCGGCGGTGCACAATCTTCTCGCGCAACGCGTCAGTGGG
CTGATCATTAACTATCCGCTGGATGACCAGGATGCCATTGCTGTGGAAGCTGCCTGCACTAATGTTCCGG
CGTTATTTCTTGATGTCTCTGACCAGACACCCATCAACAGTATTATTTTCTCCCATGAAGACGGTACGCG
ACTGGGCGTGGAGCATCTGGTCGCATTGGGTCACCAGCAAATCGCGCTGTTAGCGGGCCCATTAAGTTCT
GTCTCGGCGCGTCTGCGTCTGGCTGGCTGGCATAAATATCTCACTCGCAATCAAATTCAGCCGATAGCGG
AACGGGAAGGCGACTGGAGTGCCATGTCCGGTTTTCAACAAACCATGCAAATGCTGAATGAGGGCATCGT
TCCCACTGCGATGCTGGTTGCCAACGATCAGATGGCGCTGGGCGCAATGCGCGCCATTACCGAGTCCGGG
CTGCGCGTTGGTGCGGATATCTCGGTAGTGGGATACGACGATACCGAAGACAGCTCATGTTATATCCCGC
CGTTAACCACCATCAAACAGGATTTTCGCCTGCTGGGGCAAACCAGCGTGGACCGCTTGCTGCAACTCTC
TCAGGGCCAGGCGGTGAAGGGCAATCAGCTGTTGCCCGTCTCACTGGTGAAAAGAAAAACCACCCTGGCA
CCCAATACGCAAACCGCCTCTCCCCGCGCGTTGGCCGATTCATTAATGCAGCTGGCACGACAGGTTTCCC
GACTGGAAAGCGGGCAGTGAGCGCAACGCAATTAATGTAAGTTAGCGCGAATTGATCTGGTTTGACAGCT
TATCATCGACTGCACGGTGCACCAATGCTTCTGGCGTCAGGCAGCCATCGGAAGCTGTGGTATGGCTGTG
CAGGTCGTAAATCACTGCATAATTCGTGTCGCTCAAGGCGCACTCCCGTTCTGGATAATGTTTTTTGCGC
CGACATCATAACGGTTCTGGCAAATATTCTGAAATGAGCTGTTGACAATTAATCATCCGGTCCGTATAAT
CTGTGGAATTGTGAGCGGATAACAATTTCACACAGGAAACAGACCATGTCGTACTACCATCACCATCACC
ATCACGATTACGATATCCCAACGACCGAAAACCTGTATTTTCAGGGCGCCATGGGATCCGGAATTCAAAG
GCCTTCAGCAGTAACCTCGATGACAAGAACTAGAGACGTTATGCAATTATGGTCTCTGTTAGAAGCATGC
TTGCAATCGAATCTAATGAAAAGAGCGTTCTCTATATTGGAGTCACTGTACCTGGTACCTGAACATAAGC
AGCGATTTATCGAGGATTATAACATGTACTTGAATTCATTTTCCAAAAATGACCCTAATTTCCCTATTTT
AAAAATGAACGAAAAATTAACAAATGATTTGGAGACAAGTTTTAAAGACGTTAATTATAATGACAAAACT
TTGGCAATAATGATTCATCACGCTTTGAACTTCCATTCAACGACAAGCTCGATGCTTTTGAAGCCTATAA
TCTCTGCCTACTTGAAAATGAGCGTGAATGGTATTAGGGAAATTTTCTCCTGCCTAGATATTTTGACCAT
TTCAGATCTGAATATTTTAATGAATGACTTAAAGGTTATAACACCATCGCAACTGCCAAATTCTGTAAGA
CCAATATTAGAATCACTTACGCTATCTCCTACACCTGTAAATAATATTGAAAATGAGGAGGGTTTGAACA
AAGTGGAAGCTGAGAACGATTCAAAATTGCATAAAGCATCAAATGCAAGCTCTGATTCTATAAAAAAACC
TTCCTTGGATCCTCTTCGGGAAGTTTCATTCCACGGTTCAACAGAAGTCTTGTCAAAAGACGCTGAAAAG
CTTATAGCTGTAGACACTATTGGAATGAGAGTAATCCGGCATACTTTGCTGGGATTATCATTAACGCCGG
AACAGAAAGAGCAAATTTCTAAATTCAAATTTGATGCCAATGATAATGTTTTGAAAATGAAACCTACGAA
AAACGACGATAATAATAATTCTATAAATTTTTTTGAAATTTACAATTCACTGCCAACATTAGAGGAAAAG
AAGGCATTCGAAAGCGCATTAAATATATTTAACCAAGATAGACAAAAGGTACTTGAAAACCGTGCAACGG
AAGCCGCAAGAGAGCGTTGGAAGCACGATTTTGAAGAGGCAAAAGCTAGAGGTGACATTTCAATTGAAAA
GAATTTAAACGTTAAGTTGTGGAAATGGTATAATGAAATGTTACCTCTAGTGAAGGAAGAAATTAATCAT
TGTAGGTCATTATTGTCAGAAAAGCTATCAGATAAGAAAGGCTTGAATAAAGTTGACACGAACCGTCTTG
GATATGGACCATACTTAACCTTGATTGACCCTGGTAAAATGTGTGTCATCACCATTTTGGAACTATTAAA
GTTAAATTCTACGGGTGGTGTTATTGAAGGTATGAGGACCGCAAGAGCGGTTATATCAGTGGGTAAAGCT
ATTGAAATGGAATTTAGATCCGAGCAGGTTTTGAAAAGCGAATCTCAAGCGTTCAGAGATGTTAACAAGA
AATCACCAGAATTCAAAAAACTGGTACAAAATGCTAAATCTGTATTCAGATCATCTCAAATTGAGCAGTC
GAAAATTTTGTGGCCTCAGAGTATTAGGGCCAGAATCGGTTCGGTATTAATCTCAATGTTGATTCAAGTC
GCTAAGGTATCTGTGCAAGGTGTTGACCCTGTGACAAAAGCTAAGGTTCACGGTGAAGCTCCAGCTTTTG
CGCATGGTTATCAGTACCACAATGGTTCCAAATTGGGTGTCTTGAAGATTCACAAGACTTTGATTCGTCA
ATTGAACGGTGAAAGATTGATTGCCTCTGTCCAACCACAATTATTACCAATGTTGGTGGAACCCAAACCC
TGGGTTAATTGGAGATCAGGTGGATATCATTATACACAATCTACCCTTTTAAGAACAAAAGACTCACCCG
AACAAGTAGCATATTTGAAAGCTGCTTCCGATAATGGTGATATAGACCGCGTTTATGATGGTTTGAATGT
TCTGGGTAGAACACCGTGGACTGTCAACAGAAAAGTTTTTGATGTGGTTTCACAAGTTTGGAATAAAGGT
GAAGGTTTCCTAGATATTCCAGGTGCACAAGACGAAATGGTTTTACCACCAGCTCCTCCGAAGAACTCCG
ACCCTTCCATTTTGAGAGCCTGGAAACTTCAAGTCAAAACAATTGCTAATAAATTCTCTTCAGATAGATC
AAATAGATGTGATACGAACTACAAATTGGAAATTGCAAGAGCATTTTTGGGTGAAAAGCTGTACTTTCCA
CATAATTTGGACTTTAGGGGACGTGCTTATCCTTTGTCTCCACATTTCAATCATCTTGGTAATGATATGA
GTCGTGGCCTTTTGATTTTTTGGCACGGTAAAAAATTAGGACCTTCTGGTCTCAAGTGGTTAAAGATTCA
TTTGTCAAATCTGTTCGGATTTGATAAGTTACCCCTAAAGGATCGTGTTGCATTTACTGAGTCTCATTTG
CAGGACATCAAGGATTCTGCGGAAAATCCCTTAACGGGAGATCGTTGGTGGACTACTGCTGATAAGCCAT
GGCAAGCATTGGCCACATGCTTTGAATTGAATGAAGTTATGAAAATGGATAATCCAGAGGAGTTTATCTC
TCATCAACCGGTTCACCAAGACGGTACTTGCAATGGTTTGCAACATTATGCTGCCTTGGGTGGTGACGTT
GAAGGGGCTACTCAAGTGAATCTGGTTCCAAGCGATAAACCACAAGATGTTTATGCTCATGTTGCAAGGT
TGGTGCAAAAAAGATTAGAAATTGCAGCAGAAAAAGGAGACGAAAACGCCAAAATTTTGAAGGATAAGAT
TACCAGAAAGGTTGTCAAGCAAACCGTCATGACAAACGTTTATGGTGTTACCTACGTCGGGGCTACTTTT
CAAATTGCTAAACAATTAAGCCCAATATTTGATGATCGTAAAGAAAGCTTAGACTTTTCTAAATACCTAA
CCAAACATGTTTTTAGTGCTATCCGCGAGTTATTTCATAGTGCGCATTTAATTCAGGATTGGTTAGGTGA
AAGTGCGAAAAGAATTTCCAAATCTATCAGGTTGGATGTTGATGAAAAATCGTTCAAGAACGGTAATAAA
CCCGACTTTATGTCATCCGTCATATGGACGACACCACTAGGACTACCAATTGTTCAGCCATATCGTGAAG
AAAGCAAAAAGCAAGTTGAGACCAATTTGCAAACTGTCTTTATTAGCGATCCTTTCGCTGTCAACCCTGT
TAATGCAAGAAGGCAAAAGGCAGGTCTTCCACCGAACTTCATCCATTCGCTGGATGCTTCACATATGTTG
CTAAGTGCAGCAGAATGTGGAAAGCAAGGATTAGATTTCGCATCAGTTCATGATTCTTACTGGACGCATG
CATCTGATATAGACACTATGAATGTGGTGTTAAGGGAACAGTTTATCAAACTCCATGAGGTAGATCTGGT
TTTAAGATTGAAGGAGGAGTTTGACCAAAGGTATAAGAATTACGTCAAGATTGGAAAGTTGAAGAGATCT
ACGGATTTGGCTCAAAAGATTATTAGAATCCGTAAAGATTTATCCAGAAAATTAGGAAGAAGTACTACAT
TAGCAGATGAAATTTATTTTGAGAAAAAAAGGCAAGAATTATTAAACAGCCCTCTAATAGAAGATAGAAA
TGTTGGTGAAAAGATGGTTACAACTGTATCATTATTTGAAGACATCACTGACTTGGACGCACTTGAACTA
GAAAACGGTGGAGATGAAAATAGCGGTATGAGTGTTCTTTTACCGTTGAGATTACCTGAAATCCCACCTA
AAGGTGATTTTGATGTTACAGTATTGAGAAACAGTCAATATTTTTTCTCGTGAGAGCTCACTAGTCGCGG
CCGCTTTCGAATCTAGAGCCTGCAGTCTCGAGGCATGCGGTACCAAGCTTGGCTGTTTTGGCGGATGAGA
GAAGATTTTCAGCCTGATACAGATTAAATCAGAACGCAGAAGCGGTCTGATAAAACAGAATTTGCCTGGC
GGCAGTAGCGCGGTGGTCCCACCTGACCCCATGCCGAACTCAGAAGTGAAACGCCGTAGCGCCGATGGTA
GTGTGGGGTCTCCCCATGCGAGAGTAGGGAACTGCCAGGCATCAAATAAAACGAAAGGCTCAGTCGAAAG
ACTGGGCCTTTCGTTTTATCTGTTGTTTGTCGGTGAACGCTCTCCTGAGTAGGACAAATCCGCCGGGAGC
GGATTTGAACGTTGCGAAGCAACGGCCCGGAGGGTGGCGGGCAGGACGCCCGCCATAAACTGCCAGGCAT
CAAATTAAGCAGAAGGCCATCCTGACGGATGGCCTTTTTGCGTTTCTACAAACTCTTTTGTTTATTTTTC
TAAATACATTCAAATATGTATCCGCTCATGAGACAATAACCCTGATAAATGCTTCAATAATATTGAAAAA
GGAAGAGTATGAGTATTCAACATTTCCGTGTCGCCCTTATTCCCTTTTTTGCGGCATTTTGCCTTCCTGT
TTTTGCTCACCCAGAAACGCTGGTGAAAGTAAAAGATGCTGAAGATCAGTTGGGTGCACGAGTGGGTTAC
ATCGAACTGGATCTCAACAGCGGTAAGATCCTTGAGAGTTTTCGCCCCGAAGAACGTTTTCCAATGATGA
GCACTTTTAAAGTTCTGCTATGTGGCGCGGTATTATCCCGTGTTGACGCCGGGCAAGAGCAACTCGGTCG
CCGCATACACTATTCTCAGAATGACTTGGTTGAGTACTCACCAGTCACAGAAAAGCATCTTACGGATGGC
ATGACAGTAAGAGAATTATGCAGTGCTGCCATAACCATGAGTGATAACACTGCGGCCAACTTACTTCTGA
CAACGATCGGAGGACCGAAGGAGCTAACCGCTTTTTTGCACAACATGGGGGATCATGTAACTCGCCTTGA
TCGTTGGGAACCGGAGCTGAATGAAGCCATACCAAACGACGAGCGTGACACCACGATGCCTGTAGCAATG
GCAACAACGTTGCGCAAACTATTAACTGGCGAACTACTTACTCTAGCTTCCCGGCAACAATTAATAGACT
GGATGGAGGCGGATAAAGTTGCAGGACCACTTCTGCGCTCGGCCCTTCCGGCTGGCTGGTTTATTGCTGA
TAAATCTGGAGCCGGTGAGCGTGGGTCTCGCGGTATCATTGCAGCACTGGGGCCAGATGGTAAGCCCTCC
CGTATCGTAGTTATCTACACGACGGGGAGTCAGGCAACTATGGATGAACGAAATAGACAGATCGCTGAGA
TAGGTGCCTCACTGATTAAGCATTGGTAACTGTCAGACCAAGTTTACTCATATATACTTTAGATTGATTT
AAAACTTCATTTTTAATTTAAAAGGATCTAGGTGAAGATCCTTTTTGATAATCTCATGACCAAAATCCCT
TAACGTGAGTTTTCGTTCCACTGAGCGTCAGACCCCGTAGAAAAGATCAAAGGATCTTCTTGAGATCCTT
TTTTTCTGCGCGTAATCTGCTGCTTGCAAAC
